>Addgene plasmid #26264 | pXN-FBLWLF-GAL4DBD | depositor full sequence | sequence record 12356 | Author sequence
CCGCTGGACTACGTGGGTCTGGCCCATGATGAAATAACATAAGGTGGTCCCGTCGATAGCCGAAGCTTAC
CGAAGTATACACTTAAATTCAGTGCACGTTTGCTTGTTGAGAGGAAAGGTTGTGTGCGGACAATTTTTTT
TTGAAAACATTAACCCTTACGTGGAATAAAAAAAAATGAAATATTGCAAATTTTGCTGCAAAGCTGTGAC
TGGAGTAAAATTAATTCACGTGCCGAAGTGTGCTATTAAGAGAAAATTGTGGGAGCAGAGCCTTGGGTGC
AGCCTTGGTGAAAACTCCCAAATTTGTGATACCCACTTTAATGATTCGCAGTGGAAGGCTGCACCTGCAA
AAGGTCAGACATTTAAAAGGAGGCGACTCAACGCAGATGCCGTACCTAGTAAAGTGATAGAGCCTGAACC
AGAAAAGATAAAAGAAGGCTATACCAGTGGGAGTACACAAACAGAGTAAGTTTGAATAGTAAAAAAAATC
ATTTATGTAAACAATAACGTGACTGTGCGTTAGGTCCTGTTCATTGTTTAATGAAAATAAGAGCTTGAGG
GAAAAAATTCGTACTTTGGAGTACGAAATGCGTCGTTTAGAGCAGCAGCCGAATTCGGTACCGAAGTTCC
TATACTTTCTAGAGAATAGGAACTTCGGCGCGCCAGTACCGGGCCCCCCCTCGACGATGTAGGTCACGGT
CTCGAAGCCGCGGTGCGGGTGCCAGGGCGTGCCCTTGGGCTCCCCGGGCGCGTACTCCACCTCACCCATC
TGGTCCATCATGATGAACGGGTCGAGGTGGCGGTAGTTGATCCCGGCGAACGCGCGGCGCACCGGGAAGC
CCTCGCCCTCGAAACCGCTGGGCGCGGTGGTCACGGTGAGCACGGGACGTGCGACGGCGTCGGCGGGTGC
GGATACGCGGGGCAGCGTCAGCGGGTTCTCGACGGTCACGGCGGGCATGTCGAGGTCGACGGTATCGATA
AGCTTACCGAAGTATACACTTAAATTCAGTGCACGTTTGCTTGTTGAGAGGAAAGGTTGTGTGCGGACGA
ATTTTTTTTTGAAAACATTAACCCTTACGTGGATCCGCGGCCGCAAAACATGCTGGAGATCCGCGCCGCC
TTCCTGCGCCAGCGCAACACCGCCCTGCGCACCGAGGTGGCCGAGCTGGAGCAGGAGGTGCAGCGCCTGG
AGAACGAGGTGAGCCAGTACGAGACCCGCTACGGCCCCCTGGGCGGCGGCAAGGCTAGCGGAGGAGGTGG
TGGAGGTGGAGGTGGAGGTACTAGTATGAAGCTACTGTCTTCTATCGAACAAGCATGCGATATTTGCCGA
CTTAAAAAGCTCAAGTGCTCCAAAGAAAAACCGAAGTGCGCCAAGTGTCTGAAGAACAACTGGGAGTGTC
GCTACTCTCCCAAAACCAAAAGGTCTCCGCTGACTAGGGCACATCTGACAGAAGTGGAATCAAGGCTAGA
AAGACTGGAACAGCTATTTCTACTGATTTTTCCTCGAGAAGACCTTGACATGATTTTGAAAATGGATTCT
TTACAGGATATAAAAGCATTGTTAACAGGATTATTTGTACAAGATAATGTGAATAAAGATGCCGTCACAG
ATAGATTGGCTTCAGTGGAGACTGATATGCCTCTAACATTGAGACAGCATAGAATAAGTGCGACATCATC
ATCGGAAGAGAGTAGTAACAAAGGTCAAAGACAGTTGACTGTATCGTAAGGCGCGCCTCTAGATCGATAC
CGTCGACTAAAGCCAAATAGAAAATTATTCAGTTCCTGGCTTAAGTTTTTAAAAGTGATATTATTTATTT
GGTTGTAACCAACCAAAAGAATGTAAATAACTAATACATAATTATGTTAGTTTTAAGTTAGCAACAAATT
GATTTTAGCTATATTAGCTACTTGGTTAATAAATAGAATATATTTATTTAAAGATAATTGCGTTTTTATT
GTCAGGGAGTGAGTTTGCTTAAAAACTCGTTTAGATCCACTAGCTTAATTAAGCATGCCTAGGCTAGATA
ACTTCGTATAGCATACATTATACGAAGTTATAGCTTCTGATGGAATTAGAACTTGGCAAAACAATACTGA
GAATGAAGTGTATGTGGAACAGAGGCTGCTGATCTCGTTCTTCAGGCTATGAAACTGACACATTTGGAAA
CCACAGTACTTAGAACCACAAAGTGGGAATCAAGAGAAAAACAATGATCCCACGAGAGATCGAATTCTAG
TATGTATGTAAGTTAATAAAACCCATTTTTGCGGAAAGTAGATAAAAAAAACATTTTTTTTTTTTACTGC
ACTGGATATCATTGAACTTATCTGATCAGTTTTAAATTTACTTCGATCCAAGGGTATTTGATGTACCAGG
TTCTTTCGATTACCTCTCACTCAAAATGACATTCCACTCAAAGTCAGCGCTGTTTGCCTCCTTCTCTGTC
CACAGAAATATCGCCGTCTCTTTCGCCGCTGCGTCCGCTATCTCTTTCGCCACCGTTTGTAGCGTTACGT
AGCGTCAATGTCCGCCTTCAGTTGCATTTTGTCAGCGGTTTCGTGACGAAGCTCCAAGCGGTTTACGCCA
TCAATTAAACACAAAGTGCTGTGCCAAAACTCCTCTCGCTTCTTATTTTTGTTTGTTTTTTGAGTGATTG
GGGTGGTGATTGGTTTTGGGTGGGTAAGCAGGGGAAAGTGTGAAAAATCCCGGCAATGGGCCAAGAGGAT
CAGGAGCTATTAATTCGCGGAGGCAGCAAACACCCATCTGCCGAGCATCTGAACAATGTGAGTAGTACAT
GTGCATACATCTTAAGTTCACTTGATCTATAGGAACTGCGATTGCAACATCAAATTGTCTGCGGCGTGAG
AACTGCGACCCACAAAAATCCCAAACCGCAATTGCACAAACAAATAGTGACACGAAACAGATTATTCTGG
TAGCTGTTCTCGCTATATAAGACAATTTTTGAGATCATATCATGATCAAGACATCTAAAGGCATTCATTT
TCGACTATATTCTTTTTTACAAAAAATATAACAACCAGATATTTTAAGCTGATCCTAGATGCACAAAAAA
TAAATAAAAGTATAAACCTACTTCGTAGGATACTTCGGGGTACTTTTTGTTCGGGGTTAGATGAGCATAA
CGCTTGTAGTTGATATTTGAGATCCCCTATCATTGCAGGGTGACAGCGGAGCGGCTTCGCAGAGCTGCAT
TAACCAGGGCTTCGGGCAGGCCAAAAACTACGGCACGCTCCGGCCACCCAGTCCGCCGGAGGACTCCGGT
TCAGGGAGCGGCCAACTAGCCGAGAACCTCACCTATGCCTGGCACAATATGGACATCTTTGGGGCGGTCA
ATCAGCCGGGCTCCGGATGGCGGCAGCTGGTCAACCGGACACGCGGACTATTCTGCAACGAGCGACACAT
ACCGGCGCCCAGGAAACATTTGCTCAAGAACGGTGAGTTTCTATTCGCAGTCGGCTGATCTGTGTGAAAT
CTTAATAAAGGGTCCAATTACCAATTTGAAACTCAGTTTGCGGCGTGGCCTATCCGGGCGAACTTTTGGC
CGTGATGGGCAGTTCCGGTGCCGGAAAGACGACCCTGCTGAATGCCCTTGCCTTTCGATCGCCGCAGGGC
ATCCAAGTATCGCCATCCGGGATGCGACTGCTCAATGGCCAACCTGTGGACGCCAAGGAGATGCAGGCCA
GGTGCGCCTATGTCCAGCAGGATGACCTCTTTATCGGCTCCCTAACGGCCAGGGAACACCTGATTTTCCA
AGCCATGGTGCGGATGCCACGACATCTGACCTATCGGCAGCGAGTGGCCCGCGTGGATCAGGTGATCCAG
GAGCTTTCGCTCAGCAAATGTCAGCACACGATCATCGGTGTGCCCGGCAGGGTGAAAGGTCTGTCCGGCG
GAGAAAGGAAGCGTCTGGCATTCGCCTCCGAGGCTCTAACCGATCCGCCGCTTCTGATCTGCGATGAGCC
CACCTCCGGACTGGACTCCTTTACCGCCCACAGCGTCGTCCAGGTGCTGAAGAAGCTGTCGCAGAAGGGC
AAGACCGTCATCCTGACCATTCATCAGCCGTCTTCCGAGCTGTTTGAGCTCTTTGACAAGATCCTTCTGA
TGGCCGAGGGCAGGGTAGCTTTCTTGGGCACTCCCAGCGAAGCCGTCGACTTCTTTTCCTAGTGAGTTCG
ATGTGTTTATTAAGGGTATCTAGTATTACATAACATCTCAACTCCTATCCAGCGTGGGTGCCCAGTGTCC
TACCAACTACAATCCGGCGGACTTTTACGTACAGGTGTTGGCCGTTGTGCCCGGACGGGAGATCGAGTCC
CGTGATCGGATCGCCAAGATATGCGACAATTTTGCCATTAGCAAAGTAGCCCGGGATATGGAGCAGTTGT
TGGCCACCAAAAATCTGGAGAAGCCACTGGAGCAGCCGGAGAATGGGTACACCTACAAGGCCACCTGGTT
CATGCAGTTCCGGGCGGTCCTGTGGCGATCCTGGCTGTCGGTGCTCAAGGAACCACTCCTCGTAAAAGTG
CGACTTATTCAGACAACGGTGAGTGGTTCCAGTGGAAACAAATGATATAACGCTTACAATTCTTGGAAAC
AAATTCGCTAGATTTTAGATAGAATTGCCTGATTCCACACCCTTCTTAGTTTTTTTCAATGAGATGTATA
GTTTATAGTTTTGCAGAAGATAAATAAATTTCATTTAACTCGCGAATATTAATGAGATGCGAGTAACATT
TTAATTTGCAGATGGTTGCCATCTTGATTGGCCTCATCTTTTTGGGCCAACAACTCACGCAAGTGGGTGT
GATGAATATCAACGGAGCCATCTTCCTCTTCCTGACCAACATGACCTTTCAAAACGTCTTTGCCACGATA
AATGTAAGTCATGTTTAGAATACATTTGCATTTCAATAATTTACTAACTTTCTAATGAATCGATTCGATT
TAGGTGTTCACCTCAGAGCTGCCAGTTTTTATGAGGGAGGCCCGAAGTCGACTTTATCGCTGTGACACAT
ACTTTCTGGGCAAAACGATTGCCGAATTGCCGCTTTTTCTCACAGTGCCACTGGTCTTCACGGCGATTGC
CTATCCGATGATCGGACTGCGGGCCGGAGTGCTGCACTTCTTCAACTGCCTGGCGCTGGTCACTCTGGTG
GCCAATGTGTCAACGTCCTTCGGATATCTAATATCCTGCGCCAGCTCCTCGACCTCGATGGCGCTGTCTG
TGGGTCCGCCGGTTATCATACCATTCCTGCTCTTTGGCGGCTTCTTCTTGAACTCGGGCTCGGTGCCAGT
ATACCTCAAATGGTTGTCGTACCTCTCATGGTTCCGTTACGCCAACGAGGGTCTGCTGATTAACCAATGG
GCGGACGTGGAGCCGGGCGAAATTAGCTGCACATCGTCGAACACCACGTGCCCCAGTTCGGGCAAGGTCA
TCCTGGAGACGCTTAACTTCTCCGCCGCCGATCTGCCGCTGGACTACGTGGGTCTGGCCATTCTCATCGT
GAGCTTCCGGGTGCTCGCATATCTGGCTCTAAGACTTCGGGCCCGACGCAAGGAGTAGCCGACATATATC
CGAAATAACTGCTTGTTTTTTTTTTTTACCATTATTACCATCGTGTTTACTGTTTATTGCCCCCTCAAAA
AGCTAATGTAATTATATTTGTGCCAATAAAAACAAGATATGACCTATAGAATACAAGTATTTCCCCTTCG
AACATCCCCACAAGTAGACTTTGGATTTGTCTTCTAACCAAAAGACTTACACACCTGCATACCTTACATC
AAAAACTCGTTTATCGCTACATAAAACACCGGGATATATTTTTTATATACATACTTTTCAAATCGCGCGC
CCTCTTCATAATTCACCTCCACCACACCACGTTTCGTAGTTGCTCTTTCGCTGTCTCCCACCCGCTCTCC
GCAACACATTCACCTTTTGTTCGACGACCTTGGAGCGACTGTCGTTAGTTCCGCGCGATTCGGTTCGCTC
AAATGGTTCCGAGTGGTTCATTTCGTCTCAATAGAAATTAGTAATAAATATTTGTATGTACAATTTATTT
GCTCCAATATATTTGTATATATTTCCCTCACAGCTATATTTATTCTAATTTAATATTATGACTTTTTAAG
GTAATTTTTTGTGACCTGTTCGGAGTGATTAGCGTTACAATTTGAACTGAAAGTGACATCCAGTGTTTGT
TCCTTGTGTAGATGCATCTCAAAAAAATGGTGGGCATAATAGTGTTGTTTATATATATCAAAAATAACAA
CTATAATAATAAGAATACATTTAATTTAGAAAATGCTTGGATTTCACTGGAACTAGAATTCATAACTTCG
TATAGCATACATTATACGAAGTTATGGATCTGGCCGCGCTCTTCCGCTGAAGTTCCTATACTTTCTAGAG
AATAGGAACTTCCTCGACGGTAGCGGTCCGGTTGTTTTCGTGCTCATCGCGAGTACGTATTTATTTTTAA
AAAATAATAAACGCGGCAAACACAATCACACAAATGTGCAGGCACAGTGGGACAAAGTGCGCTAAATTTG
GATATGTAATAAATCCAAAACCAAAAAGAAAACAAAAAACGGTAAAATATTTTACTGTTGTTAAAATTCG
ATCATTCATTATTCGCTGCATGAATTAGCTTTGCGTACTCGCAAATTATTAAAAATAAAACTTTAAAAAT
AATTTCGTCTAATTAATATTATGAGTTAATTCAAACCCCACGGACATGCTAAGGGTTAATCAACAATCAT
ATCGCTGTCTCACTCAGACTCAATACGACACTCAGAATACTATTCCTTTCACTCGCACTTATTGCAAGCA
TACGTTAAGTGGATGTCTCTTGCCGACGGGACCACCTTATGTTATTTCATCATGGTCTGGCCATTCTCAT
CGTGAGCTTCCGGGTGCTCGCATATCTGGCTCTAAGACTTCGGGCCCGACGCAAGGAGTAGCCGACATAT
ATCCGAAATAACTGCTTGTTTTTTTTTTTACCATTATTACCATCGTGTTTACTGTTTATTGCCCCCTCAA
AAAGCTAATGTAATTATATTTGTGCCAATAAAAACAAGATATGACCTATAGAATACAAGTATTTCCCCTT
CGAACATCCCCACAAGTAGACTTTGGATTTGTCTTCTAACCAAAAGACTTACACACCTGCATACCTTACA
TCAAAAACTCGTTTATCGCTACATAAAACACCGGGATATATTTTTTATATACATACTTTTCAAATCGCGC
GCCCTCTTCATAATTCACCTCCACCACACCACGTTTCGTAGTTGCTCTTTCGCTGTCTCCCACCCGCTCT
CCGCAACACATTCACCTTTTGTTCGACGACCTTGGAGCGACTGTCGTTAGTTCCGCGCGATTCGGTGCGG
TATTTCACACCGCATATGGTGCACTCTCAGTACAATCTGCTCTGATGCCGCATAGTTAAGCCAGCCCCGA
CACCCGCCAACACCCGCTGACGCGCCCTGACGGGCTTGTCTGCTCCCGGCATCCGCTTACAGACAAGCTG
TGACCGTCTCCGGGAGCTGCATGTGTCAGAGGTTTTCACCGTCATCACCGAAACGCGCGAGACGAAAGGG
CCTCGTGATACGCCTATTTTTATAGGTTAATGTCATGATAATAATGGTTTCTTAGACGTCAGGTGGCACT
TTTCGGGGAAATGTGCGCGGAACCCCTATTTGTTTATTTTTCTAAATACATTCAAATATGTATCCGCTCA
TGAGACAATAACCCTGATAAATGCTTCAATAATATTGAAAAAGGAAGAGTATGAGTATTCAACATTTCCG
TGTCGCCCTTATTCCCTTTTTTGCGGCATTTTGCCTTCCTGTTTTTGCTCACCCAGAAACGCTGGTGAAA
GTAAAAGATGCTGAAGATCAGTTGGGTGCACGAGTGGGTTACATCGAACTGGATCTCAACAGCGGTAAGA
TCCTTGAGAGTTTTCGCCCCGAAGAACGTTTTCCAATGATGAGCACTTTTAAAGTTCTGCTATGTGGCGC
GGTATTATCCCGTATTGACGCCGGGCAAGAGCAACTCGGTCGCCGCATACACTATTCTCAGAATGACTTG
GTTGAGTACTCACCAGTCACAGAAAAGCATCTTACGGATGGCATGACAGTAAGAGAATTATGCAGTGCTG
CCATAACCATGAGTGATAACACTGCGGCCAACTTACTTCTGACAACGATCGGAGGACCGAAGGAGCTAAC
CGCTTTTTTGCACAACATGGGGGATCATGTAACTCGCCTTGATCGTTGGGAACCGGAGCTGAATGAAGCC
ATACCAAACGACGAGCGTGACACCACGATGCCTGTAGCAATGGCAACAACGTTGCGCAAACTATTAACTG
GCGAACTACTTACTCTAGCTTCCCGGCAACAATTAATAGACTGGATGGAGGCGGATAAAGTTGCAGGACC
ACTTCTGCGCTCGGCCCTTCCGGCTGGCTGGTTTATTGCTGATAAATCTGGAGCCGGTGAGCGTGGGTCT
CGCGGTATCATTGCAGCACTGGGGCCAGATGGTAAGCCCTCCCGTATCGTAGTTATCTACACGACGGGGA
GTCAGGCAACTATGGATGAACGAAATAGACAGATCGCTGAGATAGGTGCCTCACTGATTAAGCATTGGTA
ACTGTCAGACCAAGTTTACTCATATATACTTTAGATTGATTTAAAACTTCATTTTTAATTTAAAAGGATC
TAGGTGAAGATCCTTTTTGATAATCTCATGACCAAAATCCCTTAACGTGAGTTTTCGTTCCACTGAGCGT
CAGACCCCGTAGAAAAGATCAAAGGATCTTCTTGAGATCCTTTTTTTCTGCGCGTAATCTGCTGCTTGCA
AACAAAAAAACCACCGCTACCAGCGGTGGTTTGTTTGCCGGATCAAGAGCTACCAACTCTTTTTCCGAAG
GTAACTGGCTTCAGCAGAGCGCAGATACCAAATACTGTCCTTCTAGTGTAGCCGTAGTTAGGCCACCACT
TCAAGAACTCTGTAGCACCGCCTACATACCTCGCTCTGCTAATCCTGTTACCAGTGGCTGCTGCCAGTGG
CGATAAGTCGTGTCTTACCGGGTTGGACTCAAGACGATAGTTACCGGATAAGGCGCAGCGGTCGGGCTGA
ACGGGGGGTTCGTGCACACAGCCCAGCTTGGAGCGAACGACCTACACCGAACTGAGATACCTACAGCGTG
AGCATTGAGAAAGCGCCACGCTTCCCGAAGGGAGAAAGGCGGACAGGTATCCGGTAAGCGGCAGGGTCGG
AACAGGAGAGCGCACGAGGGAGCTTCCAGGGGGAAACGCCTGGTATCTTTATAGTCCTGTCGGGTTTCGC
CACCTCTGACTTGAGCGTCGATTTTTGTGATGCTCGTCAGGGGGGCGGAGCCTATGGAAAAACGCCTTCT
TCTTGAACTCGGGCTCGGTGCCAGTATACCTCAAATGGTTGTCGTACCTCTCATGGTTCCGTTACGCCAA
CGAGGGTCTGCTGATTAACCAATGGGCGGACGTGGAGCCGGGCGAAATTAGCTGCACATCGTCGAACACC
ACGTGCCCCAGTTCGGGCAAGGTCATCCTGGAGACGCTTAACTTCTCCGCCGCCGATCTG
Features (pLannotate 1.2.2; 20 found; start..end, strand, type, name):
     25..609     +  misc_feature   P element 5' end: No description available
    623..656     -  protein_bind   FRT (minimal): supports FLP-mediated excision but not integration (Turan and Bode, 2011) FLP recombinase from the Saccharomyces cerevisiae 2μ plasmid
    666..684     -  misc_feature   MCS (fragment): pBluescript multiple cloning site
    701..770     +  protein_bind   attB: attB site for the φC31 integrase (Groth et al., 2000) phage φC31 integrase
    980..1083    +  misc_feature   P element 5' end (fragment): No description available
   1094..1231    +  CDS            Tef (fragment): TEF_RAT - Experimental evidence at protein level: Swiss-Prot protein existence level 1. Transcription factor that binds to and transactivates the TSHB promoter. Binds to a minimal DNA-binding sequence 5'- [TC][AG][AG]TTA[TC][AG]-3'. From Rattus norvegicus (Rat).
   1286..1726    +  CDS            GAL4 DNA binding domain: DNA binding domain of the GAL4 transcriptional activator; Saccharomyces cerevisiae GAL4 (truncated)
   2028..2061    +  protein_bind   loxP: Cre-mediated recombination occurs in the 8-bp core sequence (GCATACAT). Cre recombinase
   2065..2231    -  polyA_signal   PGK poly(A) signal (fragment): mouse phosphoglycerate kinase 1 polyadenylation signal
   2237..6356    +  gene           mini-white: white; This modified version of the white gene lacks part of the first intron.
   6362..6395    +  protein_bind   loxP: Cre-mediated recombination occurs in the 8-bp core sequence (GCATACAT). Cre recombinase
   6419..6452    -  protein_bind   FRT (minimal): supports FLP-mediated excision but not integration (Turan and Bode, 2011) FLP recombinase from the Saccharomyces cerevisiae 2μ plasmid
   6682..6914    +  misc_feature   P element 3' end: P element 3' end
   6914..7416    +  gene           mini-white (fragment): white; This modified version of the white gene lacks part of the first intron.
   7415..7484    -  misc_feature   bom (fragment): basis of mobility region from pBR322
   7586..7621    -  CDS            rop (fragment): Rop protein, which maintains plasmids at low copy number; rop
   7716..7820    +  promoter       AmpR promoter: bla
   7821..8681    +  CDS            AmpR: β-lactamase; bla; confers resistance to ampicillin, carbenicillin, and related antibiotics
   8852..9440    +  rep_origin     ori: high-copy-number ColE1/pMB1/pBR322/pUC origin of replication
   9446..24      +  CDS            mini-white (fragment) (across the origin): Drosophila white gene eye color pigment; white; This is a modified version of the white gene lacking part of the first intron.
