[The description below was written by a language model from this plasmid's Addgene catalogue record and pLannotate feature annotations shown in this document.]
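Description:
pXN-FBLWLF-GAL4DBD is a P element-based Drosophila transgenesis plasmid built on the pXN-FBLWLF backbone and belonging to a published in vivo system for dissecting gene expression patterns. It is maintained in E. coli as a high-copy plasmid through a ColE1/pUC-type origin and selected with ampicillin (AmpR, β-lactamase under its own promoter). The annotated P element 5′ and 3′ ends flank the payload, allowing transposase-mediated insertion into the fly genome. Transformants are scored by eye colour through the mini-white marker carried between these ends.

The roughly 640 bp insert, cloned between BamHI and PacI, encodes ZIP-Gal4DBD: the DNA-binding domain of S. cerevisiae GAL4 fused to a leucine zipper (RR12EE345L). The automated annotation labels the zipper segment as a fragment of rat Tef, which is probably a similarity hit to a bZIP-type sequence rather than a real Tef insert. This is the DNA-binding half of the split-GAL4 system referenced in the depositor comments. On its own it cannot activate transcription, and it reconstitutes a functional activator only when paired through the zipper with a complementary activation-domain hemidriver, so UAS reporters are restricted to the overlap of two expression patterns. The coding sequence follows a short P element 5′ fragment. No dedicated enhancer or strong promoter is annotated, which is consistent with an enhancer-trap style design, although the record does not state this.

The backbone name appears to mirror the order of the recombinase sites: FRT, φC31 attB, loxP, white, loxP, FRT. The loxP pair permits Cre-mediated removal of mini-white, the minimal FRTs permit FLP-mediated excision of the intervening cassette, and attB provides a φC31 integrase substrate, presumably for exchanging effector cassettes in vivo.
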