Addgene plasmid #26264: pXN-FBLWLF-GAL4DBD
Depositing lab: Tom Clandinin. Depositing organization: Stanford University. Publication: A versatile in vivo system for directed dissection of gene expression patterns. Gohl DM, Silies MA, Gao XJ, Bhalerao S, Luongo FJ, Lin CC, Potter CJ, Clandinin TR. Nat Methods. 2011 Mar;8(3):231-7. doi: 10.1038/nmeth.1561. PubMed 21473015.
Backbone
  Vector backbone: pXN-FBLWLF
  Backbone size w/o insert (bp): 8757
  Vector type: Bacterial Expression, Insect Expression ; Drosophila transgenesis
Growth in bacteria
  Bacterial resistance: Ampicillin, 100 μg/mL
  Growth temperature: 37°C
  Growth strain: DH5alpha
  Copy number: High Copy
Gene/Insert
  Gene/Insert name: ZIP- Gal4DBD (alt names: RR12EE345L-Gal4DBD; GAL4)
  Species: S. cerevisiae (budding yeast)
  Insert size (bp): 640
  Entrez Gene: GAL4 (a.k.a. YPL248C, GAL81)
  Cloning method: Restriction Enzyme; 5′ cloning site BamHI (not destroyed); 3′ cloning site PacI (not destroyed)
  Sequencing primers: 5′ CAGTGCACGTTTGCTTGTTGA
Resource information
  A portion of this plasmid was derived from a plasmid made by: pActPL-Gal4DBD (obtained from Addgene)
Terms and licenses: Academic/Nonprofit Terms; Industry Terms: Not Available to Industry
Depositor comments: Luan et al. Neuron. 2006 Nov 9. 52(3):425-36.
How to cite: pXN-FBLWLF-GAL4DBD was a gift from Tom Clandinin (Addgene plasmid # 26264 ; http://n2t.net/addgene:26264 ; RRID:Addgene_26264)
