>Addgene plasmid #26264 | pXN-FBLWLF-GAL4DBD | addgene partial sequence | sequence record 32420 | 26264 with miniwhite-R (AAGAGATAGCGGACGCAGCG)
GGCAACAGCGCTGACTTTGAGTGGAATGTCATTTTGAGTGAGAGGTAATCGAAAGAACCTGGTACATCAA
ATACCCTTGGATCGAAGTAAATTTAAAACTGATCAGATAAGTTCAATGATATCCAGTGCAGTAAAAAAAA
AAAATGTTTTTTTTATCTACTTTCCGCAAAAATGGGTTTTATTAACTTACATACATACTAGAATTCGATC
TCTCGTGGGATCATTGTTTTTCTCTTGATTCCCACTTTGTGGTTCTAAGTACTGTGGTTTCCAAATGTGT
CAGTTTCATAGCCTGAAGAACGAGATCAGCAGCCTCTGTTCCACATACACTTCATTCTCAGTATTGTTTT
GCCAAGTTCTAATTCCATCAGAAGCTATAACTTCGTATAATGTATGCTATACGAAGTTATCTAGCCTAGG
CATGCTTAATTAAGCTAGTGGATCTAAACGAGTTTTTAAGCAAACTCACTCCCTGACAATAAAAACGCAA
TTATCTTTAAATAAATATATTCTATTTATTAACCAAGTAGCTAATATAGCTAAAATCAATTTGTTGCTAA
CTTAAAACTAACATAATTATGTATTAGTTATTTACATTCTTTTGGTTGGTTACAACCAAATAAATAATAT
CACTTTTAAAAACTTAAGCCAGGAACTGAATAATTTTCTATTTGGCTTTAGTCGACGGTATCGATCTAGA
GGCGCGCCTTACGATACAGTCAACTGTCTTTGACCTTTGTTACTACTCTCTTCCGATGATGATGTCGCAC
TTATTCTATGCTGTCTCAATGTTAGAGGCATATCAGTCTCCACTGAAGCCAATCTATCTGTGACGGCATC
TTTATTCACATTATCTTGTACAAATAATCCTGT
