>Addgene plasmid #26264 | pXN-FBLWLF-GAL4DBD | addgene partial sequence | sequence record 32421 | 26264 with miniwhite-F (TTTGTGACCTGTTCGGAGTGA)
TTTGTTCCTTGTGTAGATGCATCTCAAAAAAATGGTGGGCATAATAGTGTTGTTTATATATATCAAAAAT
AACAACTATAATAATAAGAATACATTTAATTTAGAAAATGCTTGGATTTCACTGGAACTAGAATTCATAA
CTTCGTATAGCATACATTATACGAAGTTATGGATCTGGCCGCGCTCTTCCGCTGAAGTTCCTATACTTTC
TAGAGAATAGGAACTTCCTCGACGGTAGCGGTCCGGTTGTTTTCGTGCTCATCGCGAGTACGTATTTATT
TTTAAAAAATAATAAACGCGGCAAACACAATCACACAAATGTGCAGGCACAGTGGGACAAAGTGCGCTAA
ATTTGGATATGTAATAAATCCAAAACCAAAAAGAAAACAAAAAACGGTAAAATATTTTACTGTTGTTAAA
ATTCGATCATTCATTATTCGCTGCATGAATTAGCTTTGCGTACTCGCAAATTATTAAAAATAAAACTTTA
AAAATAATTTCGTCTAATTAATATTATGAGTTAATTCAAACCCCACGGACATGCTAAGGGTTAATCAACA
ATCATATCGCTGTCTCACTCAGACTCAATACGACACTCAGAATACTATTCCTTTCACTCGCACTTATTGC
AAGCATACGTTAAGTGGATGTCTCTTGCCGACGGGACCACCTTATGTTATTTCATCATGGTCTGGCCATT
CTCATCGTGAGCTTCCGGGTGCTCGCATATCTGGCTCTAAGACTTCGGGCCCGACGCAAGGAGTAGCCGA
CATATATCCGAAATAACTGCTTGTTTTTTTTTTTACCATTATTACCATCGTG
