>Addgene plasmid #26264 | pXN-FBLWLF-GAL4DBD | addgene partial sequence | sequence record 32422 | 26264 with Gal4_N_term
GGCGCGCCTCTAGATCGATACCGTCGACTAAAGCCAAATAGAAAATTATTCAGTTCCTGGCTTAAGTTTT
TAAAAGTGATATTATTTATTTGGTTGTAACCAACCAAAAGAATGTAAATAACTAATACATAATTATGTTA
GTTTTAAGTTAGCAACAAATTGATTTTAGCTATATTAGCTACTTGGTTAATAAATAGAATATATTTATTT
AAAGATAATTGCGTTTTTATTGTCAGGGAGTGAGTTTGCTTAAAAACTCGTTTAGATCCACTAGCTTAAT
TAAGCATGCCTAGGCTAGATAACTTCGTATAGCATACATTATACGAAGTTATAGCTTCTGATGGAATTAG
AACTTGGCAAAACAATACTGAGAATGAAGTGTATGTGGAACAGAGGCTGCTGATCTCGTTCTTCAGGCTA
TGAAACTGACACATTTGGAAACCACAGTACTTAGAACCACAAAGTGGGAATCAAGAGAAAAACAATGATC
CCACGAGAGATCGAATTCTAGTATGTATGTAAGTTAATAAAACCCATTTTTGCGGAAAGTAGATAAAAAA
AACATTTTTTTTTTTTACTGCACTGGATATCATTGAACTTATCTGATCAGTTTTAAATTTACTTCGATCC
AAGGGTATTTGATGTACCAGGTTCTTTCGATTACCTCTCACTCAAAATGACATTCCACTCAAAGTCAGCG
CTGTTTGCCTCCTTCTCTGTCCACAGAAATATCGCCGTCTCTTTCGCCGCTGCGTCCGCTATCTCTTTCG
CCACCGTTTGTAGCGTTACGTAGCGTCAATGTCCGCCTTCAGTTGCATTTTGTCAGCGGTTTCGTGACGA
AGCTCC
